Addgene plasmid #55010: mCherry-CCPB1-N-18
Purpose: Localization: Actin Capping Protein , Excitation: 587, Emission: 610
Depositing lab: Michael Davidson. Depositing organization: Florida State University, Tallahassee.
Backbone
  Vector backbone: mCherry-N1
  Backbone size w/o insert (bp): 4750
  Vector type: Mammalian Expression
  Selectable markers: Neomycin (select with G418)
Growth in bacteria
  Bacterial resistance: Kanamycin, 50 μg/mL
  Growth temperature: 37°C
  Growth strain: DH5alpha
  Copy number: High Copy
Gene/Insert
  Gene/Insert name: CCPB1 (alt name: NM_205437.2)
  Species: G. gallus (chicken)
  Promoter: CMV
  Tag / fusion protein: mCherry (C terminal on backbone)
  Cloning method: Unknown
  Sequencing primers: 5′ CMV-F; 3′ SV40pA-R
Terms and licenses: Academic/Nonprofit Terms; Industry Terms: Not Available to Industry
Depositor comments: . Excitation = 587; Emission = 610
How to cite: mCherry-CCPB1-N-18 was a gift from Michael Davidson (Addgene plasmid # 55010 ; http://n2t.net/addgene:55010 ; RRID:Addgene_55010)
