[The description below was written by a language model from this plasmid's Addgene catalogue record.]
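Description:
mCherry-CCPB1-N-18 is a mammalian expression plasmid built on the mCherry-N1 backbone (about 4.75 kb without insert), designed to produce a red fluorescent fusion of an actin capping protein subunit in transfected cells. It is maintained in E. coli as a high-copy plasmid under kanamycin selection, and it carries a neomycin resistance marker so that transfected mammalian cells can be selected with G418 if stable lines are wanted. No feature table is supplied, so the origin of replication and other backbone elements are not itemised. The listing of an SV40 polyA reverse sequencing primer suggests that an SV40 polyadenylation signal lies downstream of the fusion.

The insert is CCPB1 from chicken (Gallus gallus), recorded with an mRNA reference accession as its alternative name and described as an actin capping protein. Expression is driven by the CMV promoter, a strong constitutive promoter in most mammalian cell types. In the N1 arrangement the gene of interest sits upstream of the fluorescent protein, so mCherry is fused to the C terminus of CCPB1. The "18" in the name probably refers to the length of the linker between the two partners, though the record does not state this, and the cloning method is listed as unknown.

The stated purpose is localization: the fusion serves as a marker for actin capping protein in fluorescence microscopy, with mCherry excitation at 587 nm and emission at 610 nm. This makes it suitable for visualising capping protein distribution in cells and for combining with green or other spectrally distinct probes.
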