>Addgene plasmid #55010 | mCherry-CCPB1-N-18 | depositor partial sequence | sequence record 85397 | insert sequence
GCTAGCGCTACCGGACTCAGATCTCGAGGCCACCATGAGTGACCAGCAGCTGGATTGTGCCTTGGATTTG
ATGAGGCGTCTGCCTCCGCAGCAGATAGAGAAGAATCTCAGTGACCTCATTGACTTGGTCCCAAGCCTCT
GTGAAGATCTCCTCTCCTCTGTTGATCAGCCATTGAAGATTGCACGAGATAAGGTGGTAGGAAAAGACTA
TCTATTGTGTGACTACAACAGAGATGGAGACTCGTATAGATCACCGTGGAGTAACAAGTATGATCCTCCC
CTGGAAGACGGTGCCATGCCATCTGCTCGCCTGCGCAAGCTGGAGGTGGAAGCCAACAATGCCTTTGACC
AGTATAGAGACTTGTATTTCGAAGGTGGAGTCTCCTCTGTCTACCTCTGGGATCTGGATCATGGTTTTGC
CGGTGTGATCCTCATTAAGAAAGCTGGAGATGGATCAAAGAAGATTAAGGGATGCTGGGATTCCATCCAC
GTGGTGGAGGTTCAGGAGAAATCCAGCGGCCGTACTGCTCATTACAAGCTGACCTCCACAGTGATGCTGT
GGCTGCAGACTAATAAAACTGGTTCTGGTACCATGAACCTTGGCGGGAGCCTCACCAGACAGATGGAGAA
AGATGAGACTGTGAGCGACTCTTCTCCGCACATAGCCAATATTGGACGCTTGGTAGAGGACATGGAAAAC
AAAATCAGAAGTACACTGAATGAGATTTATTTTGGAAAAACAAAGGACATCGTGAATGGGCTGAGATCTA
TTGATGCTATCCCCGACAACCAAAAGTATAAGCAGTTGCAGAGGGAACTTTCTCAAGTGTTGACCCAGCG
CCAGATCTACATCCAGCCTGATAACGTGGGAATTCTGCAGTCGACGGTACCGCGGGCCCGGGATCCACCG
GTCGCCACCATGGTGAGCAAGGGCGAGGAGGATAACATGGCCATCATCAAGGAGTTCATGCGCTTCAAGG
TGCACATGGAGGGCTCCGTGAACGGCCACGAGTTCGAGATCGAGGGCGAGGGCGAGGGCCGCCCCTACGA
GGGCACCCAGACCGCCAAGCTGAAGGTGACCAAGGGTGGCCCCCTGCCCTTCGCCTGGGACATCCTGTCC
CCTCAGTTCATGTACGGCTCCAAGGCCTACGTGAAGCACCCCGCCGACATCCCCGACTACTTGAAGCTGT
CCTTCCCCGAGGGCTTCAAGTGGGAGCGCGTGATGAACTTCGAGGACGGCGGCGTGGTGACCGTGACCCA
GGACTCCTCCCTGCAGGACGGCGAGTTCATCTACAAGGTGAAGCTGCGCGGCACCAACTTCCCCTCCGAC
GGCCCCGTAATGCAGAAGAAGACCATGGGCTGGGAGGCCTCCTCCGAGCGGATGTACCCCGAGGACGGCG
CCCTGAAGGGCGAGATCAAGCAGAGGCTGAAGCTGAAGGACGGCGGCCACTACGACGCTGAGGTCAAGAC
CACCTACAAGGCCAAGAAGCCCGTGCAGCTGCCCGGCGCCTACAACGTCAACATCAAGTTGGACATCACC
TCCCACAACGAGGACTACACCATCGTGGAACAGTACGAACGCGCCGAGGGCCGCCACTCCACCGGCGGCA
TGGACGAGCTGTACAAGTAAAGCGGCCGCGACTCTAGATCATAATCAGCC
